Addgene plasmid #215283: pWN164
Purpose: Expresses sfGFP under the Anderson J23101 promoter with an RK2 backbone.
Depositing lab: Brian Pfleger. Depositing organization: University of Wisconsin, Madison. Publication: Synthetic Biology Toolbox for Nitrogen-Fixing Soil Microbes. Venkataraman M, Ynigez-Gutierrez A, Infante V, MacIntyre A, Fernandes-Junior PI, Ane JM, Pfleger B. ACS Synth Biol. 2023 Dec 15;12(12):3623-3634. doi: 10.1021/acssynbio.3c00414. Epub 2023 Nov 21. PubMed 37988619.
Backbone
  Vector backbone: RK2
  Backbone size w/o insert (bp): 3300
  Total vector size (bp): 4359
  Vector type: Bacterial Expression
Growth in bacteria
  Bacterial resistance: Kanamycin, 50 μg/mL
  Growth temperature: 37°C
  Growth strain: DH5alpha
  Copy number: Low Copy
Gene/Insert
  Gene/Insert name: sfGFP
  Species: Synthetic
  Insert size (bp): 711
  Promoter: J23101
  Tag / fusion protein: His (N terminal on insert)
  Cloning method: Unknown
  Sequencing primers: 5′ agaacctgcgtgcaatccatc
Terms and licenses: Academic/Nonprofit Terms; Industry Terms: Not Available to Industry
How to cite: pWN164 was a gift from Brian Pfleger (Addgene plasmid # 215283 ; http://n2t.net/addgene:215283 ; RRID:Addgene_215283)
