[The description below was written by a language model from this plasmid's Addgene catalogue record and pLannotate feature annotations shown in this document.]
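Description:
pWN164 is a small (about 4.4 kb), low-copy bacterial expression plasmid built on a minimal RK2 (IncP) replicon and carrying a constitutive superfolder GFP reporter. Replication depends on two RK2-derived parts found in the feature table: the oriV origin and the trfA gene, whose product binds and activates oriV. Because this pair functions in a wide range of Gram-negative bacteria, RK2-based vectors are commonly used as broad-host-range plasmids. This fits the associated work, which describes a synthetic biology toolbox for nitrogen-fixing soil microbes. Selection is by kanamycin, conferred by the neo (nptII) aminoglycoside phosphotransferase gene, which is followed by a lambda t0 terminator. The annotation also picks up short fragments of a Tn5 transposase gene and of a CloDF13 origin. These are partial matches, probably cloning remnants, and should not be taken as functional elements.

The payload is a 711 bp sfGFP coding sequence with an N-terminal histidine tag, annotated as 8xHis, which allows affinity purification or immunodetection of the reporter. According to the catalogue entry, transcription is driven by the Anderson-series constitutive promoter J23101. The automated annotation labels the upstream promoter as a J23119 fragment, which is expected because the Anderson promoters are close sequence variants of the J23119 consensus. No terminator directly downstream of sfGFP is annotated, and no inducible regulator appears in the record, so expression should be constitutive. The plasmid appears suited to reading out promoter strength and the performance of the RK2 origin in different bacterial hosts by fluorescence, although the record does not name specific target species.
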