Features (pLannotate 1.2.2; 9 found; start..end, strand, type, name):
     91..122     +  promoter       J23119 promoter (fragment): bacterial promoter (Registry of Standard Biological Parts BBa J23119)
    197..220     +  CDS            8xHis: 8xHis affinity tag
    251..961     +  CDS            Superfolder GFP: Superfolder GFP is a basic (constitutively fluorescent) green fluorescent protein published in 2005, derived from Aequorea victoria. It is reported to be a very rapidly-maturing weak dimer.
   1120..2268    -  CDS            trfA: trans-acting replication protein that binds to and activates oriV
   2320..2601    -  CDS            tnpA (fragment): TN5P_ECOLX - Also known as tnp. Experimental evidence at protein level: Swiss-Prot protein existence level 1. Mediates transposition of transposon Tn5 by a 'cut and paste' mechanism. First, the monomeric transposase binds the 19 bp inverted DNA repeats flanking the transposon. Then, dimerization of the DNA- bound transposase creates a synaptic DNA complex. After nicking of the first DNA strand, excision of the transposon proceeds through a series of intermediates. The transposase then mediates the insertion of the transposon at a new site by strand transfer. The activity of the wild- type tran
   2661..3192    -  rep_origin     oriV: incP origin of replication
   3248..3283    -  rep_origin     CloDF13 ori (fragment): Plasmids containing the CloDF13 (CDF) origin of replication can be propagated in E. coli cells that contain additional plasmids with compatible origins.
   3304..3398    -  terminator     lambda t0 terminator: transcription terminator from phage lambda
   3432..4223    -  CDS            neo: KKA2_KLEPN - Also known as kan, nptII. Experimental evidence at protein level: Swiss-Prot protein existence level 1. Resistance to kanamycin, neomycin, paromomycin, ribostamycin, butirosin and gentamicin B. From Klebsiella pneumoniae.
>Addgene plasmid #215283 | pWN164 | addgene full sequence | sequence record 431946 | Addgene NGS Result
GACGTCCTCGGTACCAAATTCCAGAAAAGAGGCCTCCCGAAAGGGGGGCCTTTTTTCGTTTTGGTCCATC
TTGAACTAGCATACATATTTACAGCTAGCTCAGTCCTAGGTATTATGCTAGCACGTCGACTTATCTCGAG
TGAGATATTGTTGACGAACTCATAAAGTCAAGTAGGAGATTAATTCCATGGGCCATCACCATCACCATCA
CCATCACCATCACAGCAGCGGCCATATCGAAGGTCGTCATAGCAAAGGAGAAGAACTTTTCACTGGAGTT
GTCCCAATTCTTGTTGAATTAGATGGTGATGTTAATGGGCACAAATTTTCTGTCCGTGGAGAGGGTGAAG
GTGATGCTACAAACGGAAAACTCACCCTTAAATTTATTTGCACTACTGGAAAACTACCTGTTCCGTGGCC
AACACTTGTCACTACTCTGACCTATGGTGTTCAATGCTTTTCCCGTTATCCGGATCACATGAAACGGCAT
GACTTTTTCAAGAGTGCCATGCCCGAAGGTTATGTACAGGAACGCACTATATCTTTCAAAGATGACGGGA
CCTACAAGACGCGTGCTGAAGTCAAGTTTGAAGGTGATACCCTTGTTAATCGTATCGAGTTAAAGGGTAT
TGATTTTAAAGAAGATGGAAACATTCTTGGACACAAACTTGAGTACAACTTTAACTCACACAATGTATAC
ATCACGGCAGACAAACAAAAGAATGGAATCAAAGCTAACTTCAAAATTCGCCACAACGTTGAAGATGGTT
CCGTTCAACTAGCAGACCATTATCAACAAAATACTCCAATTGGCGATGGCCCTGTCCTTTTACCAGACAA
CCATTACCTGTCGACACAATCTGTCCTTTCGAAAGATCCCAACGAAAAGCGTGACCACATGGTCCTTCTT
GAGTTTGTAACTGCTGCTGGGATTACACATGGCATGGATGAGCTCTACAAATAATAAGAATTCTTCAGCC
AAAAAACTTAAGACCGCCGGTCTTGTCCACTACCTTGCAGTAATGCGGTGGACAGGATCGGCGGTTTTCT
TTTCTCTTCTCAACCTAGGGCGATGCAGGTGGCTGCTGAACCCCCAGCCGGAACTGACCCCACAAGGCCC
TAGCGTTTGCAATGCACCAGGTCATCATTGACCCAGGCGTGTTCCACCAGGCCGCTGCCTCGCAACTCTT
CGCAGGCTTCGCCGACCTGCTCGCGCCACTTCTTCACGCGGGTGGAATCCGATCCGCACATGAGGCGGAA
GGTTTCCAGCTTGAGCGGGTACGGCTCCCGGTGCGAGCTGAAATAGTCGAACATCCGTCGGGCCGTCGGC
GACAGCTTGCGGTACTTCTCCCATATGAATTTCGTGTAGTGGTCGCCAGCAAACAGCACGACGATTTCCT
CGTCGATCAGGACCTGGCAACGGGACGTTTTCTTGCCACGGTCCAGGACGCGGAAGCGGTGCAGCAGCGA
CACCGATTCCAGGTGCCCAACGCGGTCGGACGTGAAGCCCATCGCCGTCGCCTGTAGGCGCGACAGGCAT
TCCTCGGCCTTCGTGTAATACCGGCCATTGATCGACCAGCCCAGGTCCTGGCAAAGCTCGTAGAACGTGA
AGGTGATCGGCTCGCCGATAGGGGTGCGCTTCGCGTACTCCAACACCTGCTGCCACACCAGTTCGTCATC
GTCGGCCCGCAGCTCGACGCCGGTGTAGGTGATCTTCACGTCCTTGTTGACGTGGAAAATGACCTTGTTT
TGCAGCGCCTCGCGCGGGATTTTCTTGTTGCGCGTGGTGAACAGGGCAGAGCGGGCCGTGTCGTTTGGCA
TCGCTCGCATCGTGTCCGGCCACGGCGCAATATCGAACAAGGAAAGCTGCATTTCCTTGATCTGCTGCTT
CGTGTGTTTCAGCAACGCGGCCTGCTTGGCTTCGCTGACCTGTTTTGCCAGGTCCTCGCCGGCGGTTTTT
CGCTTCTTGGTCGTCATAGTTCCTCGCGTGTCGATGGTCATCGACTTCGCCAAACCTGCCGCCTCCTGTT
CGAGACGACGCGAACGCTCCACGGCGGCCGATGGCGCGGGCAGGGCAGGGGGAGCCAGTTGCACGCTGTC
GCGCTCGATCTTGGCCGTAGCTTGCTGGACTATCGAGCCGACGGACTGGAAGGTTTCGCGGGGCGCACGC
ATGACGGTGCGGCTTGCGATGGTTTCGGCATCCTCGGCGGAAAACCCCGCGTCGATCAGTTCTTGCCTGT
ATGCCTTCCGGTCAAACGTCCGATTCATTCACCCTCCTTGCGGGATTGCCCCGGAATTAATTCCCCGGAT
CGATCCGTCGATCTTGATCCCCTGCGCCATCAGATCCTTGGCGGCAAGAAAGCCATCCAGTTTACTTTGC
AGGGCTTCCCAACCTTACCAGAGGGCGCCCCAGCTGGCAATTCCGGTTCGCTTGCTGTCCATAAAACCGC
CCAGTCTAGCTATCGCCATGTAAGCCCACTGCAAGCTACCTGCTTTCTCTTTGCGCTTGCGTTTTCCCTT
GTCCAGATAGCCCAGTAGCTGACATTCATCCGGGGTCAGCACCGTTTCTGCGGACTGGCTTTCTACGTGG
CTGCCATTTTTGGGGTGAGGCCGTTCGCGGCCGAGGGGCGCAGCCCCTGGGGGGATGGGAGGCCCGCGTT
AGCGGGCCGGGAGGGTTCGAGAAGGGGGGGCACCCCCCTTCGGCGTGCGCGGTCACGCGCACAGGGCGCA
GCCCTGGTTAAAAACAAGGTTTATAAATATTGGTTTAAAAGCAGGTTAAAAGACAGGTTAGCGGTGGCCG
AAAAACGGGCGGAAACCCTTGCAAATGCTGGATTTTCTGCCTGTGGACAGCCCCTCAAATGTCAATAGGT
GCGCCCCTCATCTGTCAGCACTCTGCCCCTCAAGTGTCAAGGATCGCGCCCCTCATCTGTCAGTAGTCGC
GCCCCTCAAGTGTCAATACCGCAGGGCACTTATCCCCAGGCTTGTCCACATCATCTGTGGGAAACTCGCG
TAAAATCAGGCGTTTTCGCCGATTTGCGAGGCTGGCCAGCTCCACGTCGCCGGCCGAAATCGAGCCTGCC
CCTCATCTGTCAACGCCGCGCCGGGTGAGTCGGCCCCTCAAGTGTCAACGTCCGCCCCTCATCTGTCAGT
GAGGGCCAAGTTTTCCGCGAGGTATCCACAACGCCGGCGGCCCTACATGGCTCTGCTGTAGTGAGTGGGT
TGCGCTCCGGCAGCGGTCCTGATCCCCCGCAGAAAAAAAGGATCTCAAGAAGATCCTTTGATCTTTTCTA
CACTAGTGCTTGGATTCTCACCAATAAAAAACGCCCGGCGGCAACCGAGCGTTCTGAACAAATCCAGATG
GAGTTCTGAGGTCATTACTGGATCTATCAACAGGAGTCCAAGCGAGCTCTCGAACCCCAGAGTCCCGCTC
AGAAGAACTCGTCAAGAAGGCGATAGAAGGCGATGCGCTGCGAATCGGGAGCGGCGATACCGTAAAGCAC
GAGGAAGCGGTCAGCCCATTCGCCGCCAAGCTCTTCAGCAATATCACGGGTAGCCAACGCTATGTCCTGA
TAGCGGTCCGCCACACCCAGCCGGCCACAGTCGATGAATCCAGAAAAGCGGCCATTTTCCACCATGATAT
TCGGCAAGCAGGCATCGCCATGGGTCACGACGAGATCCTCGCCGTCGGGCATGCGCGCCTTGAGCCTGGC
GAACAGTTCGGCTGGCGCGAGCCCCTGATGCTCTTCGTCCAGATCATCCTGATCGACAAGACCGGCTTCC
ATCCGAGTACGTGCTCGCTCGATGCGATGTTTCGCTTGGTGGTCGAATGGGCAGGTAGCCGGATCAAGCG
TATGCAGCCGCCGCATTGCATCAGCCATGATGGATACTTTCTCGGCAGGAGCAAGGTGAGATGACAGGAG
ATCCTGCCCCGGCACTTCGCCCAATAGCAGCCAGTCCCTTCCCGCTTCAGTGACAACGTCGAGCACAGCT
GCGCAAGGAACGCCCGTCGTGGCCAGCCACGATAGCCGCGCTGCCTCGTCCTGCAGTTCATTCAGGGCAC
CGGACAGGTCGGTCTTGACAAAAAGAACCGGGCGCCCCTGCGCTGACAGCCGGAACACGGCGGCATCAGA
GCAGCCGATTGTCTGTTGTGCCCAGTCATAGCCGAATAGCCTCTCCACCCAAGCGGCCGGAGAACCTGCG
TGCAATCCATCTTGTTCAATCATGCGAAACGATCCTCATCCTGTCTCTTGATCAGATCATGATCCCCTGC
GCCATCAGATCCTTGGCGGCAAGAAAGCCATCCAGTTTACTTTGCAGGGCTTCCCAACCTTACCAGAGGG
CGCCCCAGCTGGCAATTCC
